>Addgene plasmid #162143 | pBEL2095 | addgene full sequence | sequence record 320148 | Addgene NGS Result
CATTCAGAGAAGAAACCAATTGTCCATATTGCATCAGACATTGCCGTCACTGCGTCTTTTACTGGCTCTT
CTCGCTAACCAAACCGGTAACCCCGCTTATTAAAAGCATTCTGTAACAAAGCGGGACCAAAGCCATGACA
AAAACGCGTAACAAAAGTGTCTATAATCACGGCAGAAAAGTCCACATTGATTATTTGCACGGCGTCACAC
TTTGCTATGCCATAGCATTTTTATCCATAAGATTAGCGGATCCTACCTGACGCTTTTTATCGCAACTCTC
TACTGTTTCTCCATACCCGTTTTTTTGGGCTAGCCGAAGGGTGAATTATGGAGCAGTCTGTGGCGAATTT
AGTCGATATGCGCGATGTCAGTTTTACGCGTGGCAATCGCTGCATCTTCGATAATATTTCCCTGACCGTG
CCGCGAGGGAAGATCACGGCGATCATGGGGCCATCGGGCATCGGTAAAACGACGCTACTCCGTCTGATTG
GCGGGCAAATCGCACCAGATCATGGTGAGATCCTTTTCGATGGTGAGAATATTCCGGCGATGTCTCGTTC
GCGCCTGTATACAGTGCGCAAACGGATGAGCATGTTATTTCAGTCCGGGGCGTTGTTCACTGATATGAAC
GTATTTGACAACGTCGCCTATCCACTGCGCGAACATACCCAACTTCCCGCGCCATTGTTGCATAGTACGG
TGATGATGAAGCTGGAGGCCGTGGGGCTGCGTGGAGCGGCTAAACTAATGCCTTCTGAACTTTCCGGTGG
GATGGCGCGGCGTGCAGCGCTGGCGCGTGCGATTGCGCTGGAGCCGGATCTCATCATGTTTGATGAACCT
TTTGTTGGGCAAGATCCCATCACCATGGGCGTACTGGTGAAGCTGATTTCTGAGCTGAACAGCGCGCTGG
GCGTGACTTGTGTGGTGGTTTCTCACGATGTGCCGGAAGTGTTAAGTATTGCGGATCACGCCTGGATCCT
GGCGGACAAAAAAATTGTCGCTCATGGCAGTGCCCAGGCGTTGCAGGCGAATCCTGATCCGCGCGTACGT
CAGTTTCTGGACGGGATAGCTGACGGGCCTGTTCCGTTCCGCTATCCTGCCGGCGATTATCACGCTGATC
TTTTACCAGGGAGTTAAGCCACTCATGCTGTTAAATGCGCTGGCGTCGCTCGGACATAAAGGGATTAAAA
CCCTGAGAACGTTCGGGCGGGCCGGGTTAATGTTATTCAATGCGCTGGTCGGCAAACCGGAATTTCGCAA
ACATGCGCCGCTGCTGGTGCGCCAGCTCTATAATGTCGGCGTCCTGTCGATGCTGATTATTGTGGTTTCT
GGCGTGTTCATCGGAATGGTGTTGGGGCTGCAAGGTTATCTGGTTCTGACCACTTATAGTGCGGAAACCA
GTCTGGGTATGCTGGTGGCGTTATCGCTACTGCGTGAACTGGGGCCGGTGGTTGCCGCGTTGTTGTTTGC
CGGGCGTGCTGGTTCGGCGCTAACCGCAGAAATCGGCCTGATGCGCGCTACAGAGCAACTCTCCAGTATG
GAGATGATGGCGGTGGATCCGCTGCGTCGGGTTATTTCTCCCCGTTTCTGGGCTGGGGTTATTTCATTAC
CACTGTTGACGGTTATTTTCGTCGCCGTGGGGATCTGGGGCGGATCTCTGGTCGGCGTCAGTTGGAAAGG
CATTGATAGCGGGTTCTTCTGGTCGGCAATGCAAAATGCCGTCGACTGGCGTATGGATCTGGTCAACTGT
CTGATTGCGAGCGTGGTGTTCGCCATCACGGTGACGTGGATTTCGTTGTTTAACGGCTACGACGCCATCC
CGACGTCTGCCGGGATTAGCCGGGCAACCACTCGCACCGTTGTCCACTCGTCTCTGGCTGTTCTGGGGCT
GGATTTTGTGCTGACCGCATTGATGTTTGGGAATTGAGTTCATGCATCACCACCATCACCATCAGCATCA
ACACGAAAATCTGTATTTTCAGGGGATGCAAACGAAAAAAAATGAAATTTGGGTGGGTATCTTTTTATTA
GCAGCACTGCTGGCGGCGCTGTTTGTTTGCCTGAAGGCGGCGAACGTGACGTCCATACGTACTGAACCGA
CCTACACGCTTTATGCGACGTTCGATAACATTGGCGGCCTGAAAGCGCGCTCTCCGGTCAGTATTGGTGG
CGTTGTTGTGGGTCGGGTGGCGGATATTACGCTGGACCCGAAAACCTATCTGCCGCGCGTAACGCTGGAA
ATTGAACAACGTTATAACCACATTCCAGATACCAGTTCGCTGAGCATTCGTACTTCCGGCCTGCTGGGGG
AACAATATCTGGCATTAAACGTCGGTTTTGAAGACCCGGAACTGGGGACTGCTATCCTGAAGGATGGCGA
TACAATTCAGGACACTAAGTCTGCGATGGTGCTGGAAGATCTCATTGGTCAGTTCCTTTACGGTAGTAAA
GGCGATGACAATAAGAATAGTGGCGATGCGCCAGCTGCTGCGCCAGGTAATAATGAAACCACTGAACCTG
TGGGTACAACGAAATAATTTCAGGAGAACCGACGC
[633 nt withheld, positions 2556-3188]
TAATGAGCGAGTCACTGAGCTGGATGCAGACGGGTGACACGCTGGCGTTATCCGGAGAGCTGGATCAGGA
CGTTTTGCTACCGCTTTGGGAAATGCGTGAGGAAGCGGTGAAGGGGATTACCTGCATCGATCTTAGCCGT
GTCTCCCGCGTGGATACGGGGGGACTGGCACTGCTGCTCCATCTTATCGATCTGGCGAAAAAGCAGGGCA
ACAATGTGACGCTTCAGGGGGTAAACGACAAAGTGTATACCCTGGCGAAATTGTATAATTTGCCTGCTGA
TGTTCTGCCTCGTTAAGGTACCAAATTCCAGAAAAGAGACGCTGAAAAGCGTCTTTTTTCGTTTTGGTCC
TGGTCTGAGGAATGGTTGTAAGCTTGGCTGTTTTGGCGGATGAGAGAAGATTTTCAGCCTGATACAGATT
AAATCAGAACGCAGAAGCGGTCTGATAAAACAGAATTTGCCTGGCGGCAGTAGCGCGGTGGTCCCACCTG
ACCCCATGCCGAACTCAGAAGTGAAACGCCGTAGCGCCGATGGTAGTGTGGGGTCTCCCCATGCGAGAGT
AGGGAACTGCCAGGCATCAAATAAAACGAAAGGCTCAGTCGAAAGACTGGGCCTTTCGTTTTATCTGTTG
TTTGTCGGTGAACGCTCTCCTGAGTAGGACAAATCCGCCGGGAGCGGATTTGAACGTTGCGAAGCAACGG
CCCGGAGGGTGGCGGGCAGGACGCCCGCCATAAACTGCCAGGCATCAAATTAAGCAGAAGGCCATCCTGA
CGGATGGCCTTTTTGCGTTTCTACAAACTCTTTTGTTTATTTTTCTAAATACATTCAAATATGTATCCGC
TCATGAGACAATAACCCTGATAAATGCTTCAATAATATTGAAAAAGGAAGAGTATGAGTATTCAACATTT
CCGTGTCGCCCTTATTCCCTTTTTTGCGGCATTTTGCCTTCCTGTTTTTGCTCACCCAGAAACGCTGGTG
AAAGTAAAAGATGCTGAAGATCAGTTGGGTGCACGAGTGGGTTACATCGAACTGGATCTCAACAGCGGTA
AGATCCTTGAGAGTTTTCGCCCCGAAGAACGTTTTCCAATGATGAGCACTTTTAAAGTTCTGCTATGTGG
CGCGGTATTATCCCGTGTTGACGCCGGGCAAGAGCAACTCGGTCGCCGCATACACTATTCTCAGAATGAC
TTGGTTGAGTACTCACCAGTCACAGAAAAGCATCTTACGGATGGCATGACAGTAAGAGAATTATGCAGTG
CTGCCATAACCATGAGTGATAACACTGCGGCCAACTTACTTCTGACAACGATCGGAGGACCGAAGGAGCT
AACCGCTTTTTTGCACAACATGGGGGATCATGTAACTCGCCTTGATCGTTGGGAACCGGAGCTGAATGAA
GCCATACCAAACGACGAGCGTGACACCACGATGCCTGCAGCAATGGCAACAACGTTGCGCAAACTATTAA
CTGGCGAACTACTTACTCTAGCTTCCCGGCAACAATTAATAGACTGGATGGAGGCGGATAAAGTTGCAGG
ACCACTTCTGCGCTCGGCCCTTCCGGCTGGCTGGTTTATTGCTGATAAATCTGGAGCCGGTGAGCGTGGG
TCTCGCGGTATCATTGCAGCACTGGGGCCAGATGGTAAGCCCTCCCGTATCGTAGTTATCTACACGACGG
GGAGTCAGGCAACTATGGATGAACGAAATAGACAGATCGCTGAGATAGGTGCCTCACTGATTAAGCATTG
GTAACTGTCAGACCAAGTTTACTCATATATACTTTAGATTGATT
[125 nt withheld, positions 4983-5107]
C
[141 nt withheld, positions 5109-5249]
CCTTTGACGTTGGAGTCCACGTTCTTT
[37 nt withheld, positions 5277-5313]
ACCCTATCTCGGGCTATTCTTTTGATTTATAAGGGATTTTGCCGATTTCGGCCTATTGGTTAAAAAATGA
GCTGATTTAACAAAAATTTAACGCGAATTTTAACAAAATATTAACGTTTACAATTTAAAAGGATCTAGGT
GAAGATCCTTTTTGATAATCTCATGACCAAAATCCCTTAACGTGAGTTTTCGTTCCACTGAGCGTCAGAC
CCCGTAGAAAAGATCAAAGGATCTTCTTGAGATCCTTTTTTTCTGCGCGTAATCTGCTGCTTGCAAACAA
AAAAACCACCGCTACCAGCGGTGGTTTGTTTGCCGGATCAAGAGCTACCAACTCTTTTTCCGAAGGTAAC
TGGCTCAGCAGAGCGCAGATACCAAATACTGTCCTTCTAGTGTAGCCGTAGTTAGGCCACCACTTCAAGA
ACTCTGTAGCACCGCCTACATACCTCGCTCTGCTAATCCTGTTACCAGTGGCTGCTGCCAGTGGCGATAA
GTCGTGTCTTACCGGGTTGGACTCAAGACGATAGTTACCGGATAAGGCGCAGCGGTCGGGCTGAACGGGG
GGTTCGTGCACACAGCCCAGCTTGGAGCGAACGACCTACACCGAACTGAGATACCTACAGCGTGAGCTAT
GAGAAAGCGCCACGCTTCCCGAAGGGAGAAAGGCGGACAGGTATCCGGTAAGCGGCAGGGTCGGAACAGG
AGAGCGCACGAGGGAGCTTCCAGGGGGAAACGCCTGGTATCTTTATAGTCCTGTCGGGTTTCGCCACCTC
TGACTTGAGCGTCGATTTTTGTGATGCTCGTCAGGGGGGCGGAGCCTATGGAAAAACGCCAGCAACGCGG
CCTTTTTACGGTTCCTGGCCTTTTGCTGGCCTTTTGCTCACATGTTCTTTCCTGCGTTATCCCCTGATTC
TGTGGATAACCGTATTACCGCCTTTGAGTGAGCTGATACCGCTCGCCGCAGCCGAACGACCGAGCGCAGC
GAGTCAGTGAGCGAGGAAGCGGAAGAGCGCCTGATGCGGTATTTTCTCCTTACGCATCTGTGCGGTATTT
CACACCGCATAGGGTCATGGCTGCGCCCCGACACCCGCCAACACCCGCTGACGCGCCCTGACGGGCTTGT
CTGCTCCCGGCATCCGCTTACAGACAAGCTGTGACCGTCTCCGGGAGCTGCATGTGTCAGAGGTTTTCAC
CGTCATCACCGAAACGCGCGAGGCAGAAGGAGATGGCGCCCAACAGTCCCCCGGCCACGGGGCCTGCCAC
CATACCCACGCCGAAACAAGCGCTCATGAGCCCGAAGTGGCGAGCCCGATCTTCCCCATCGGTGATGTCG
GCGATATAGGCGCCAGCAACCGCACCTGTGGCGCCGGTGATGCCGGCCACGATGCGTCCGGCGTAGAGGA
TCTGCTCATGTTTGACAGCTTATCATCGATGCATAATGTGCCTGTCAAATGGACGAAGCAGGGATTCTGC
AAACCCTATGCTACTCCGTCAAGCCGTCAATTGTCTGATTCGTTACCAATTATGACAACTTGACGGCTAC
ATCATTCACTTTTTCTTCACAACCGGCACGGAACTCGCTCGGGCTGGCCCCGGTGCATTTTTTAAATACC
CGCGAGAAATAGAGTTGATCGTCAAAACCAACATTGCGACCGACGGTGGCGATAGGCATCCGGGTGGTGC
TCAAAAGCAGCTTCGCCTGGCTGATACGTTGGTCCTCGCGCCAGCTTAAGACGCTAATCCCTAACTGCTG
GCGGAAAAGATGTGACAGACGCGACGGCGACAAGCAAACATGCTGTGCGACGCTGGCGATATCAAAATTG
CTGTCTGCCAGGTGATCGCTGATGTACTGACAAGCCTCGCGTACCCGATTATCCATCGGTGGATGGAGCG
ACTCGTTAATCGCTTCCATGCGCCGCAGTAACAATTGCTCAAGCAGATTTATCGCCAGCAGCTCCGAATA
GCGCCCTTCCCCTTGCCCGGCGTTAATGATTTGCCCAAACAGGTCGCTGAAATGCGGCTGGTGCGCTTCA
TCCGGGCGAAAGAACCCCGTATTGGCAAATATTGACGGCCAGTTAAGCCATTCATGCCAGTAGGCGCGCG
GACGAAAGTAAACCCACTGGTGATACCATTCGCGAGCCTCCGGATGACGACCGTAGTGATGAATCTCTCC
TGGCGGGAACAGCAAAATATCACCCGGTCGGCAAACAAATTCTCGTCCCTGATTTTTCACCACCCCCTGA
CCGCGAATGGTGAGATTGAGAATATAACCTTTCATTCCCAGCGGTCGGTCGATAAAAAAATCGAGATAAC
CGTTGGCCTCAATCGGCGTTAAACCCGCCACCAGATGGGCATTAAACGAGTATCCCGGCAGCAGGGGATC
ATTTTGCGCTTCAGCCATACTTTTCATACTCCCGC
Features (pLannotate 1.2.2; 18 found; start..end, strand, type, name):
     10..294     +  promoter       araBAD promoter: araBAD; promoter of the L-arabinose operon of E. coli; the araC regulatory gene is transcribed in the opposite direction (Guzman et al., 1995)
    328..1134    +  CDS            mlaF: MLAF_ECOLI - Also known as yrbF. Experimental evidence at protein level: Swiss-Prot protein existence level 1. Part of the ABC transporter complex MlaFEDB, which is involved in a phospholipid transport pathway that maintains lipid asymmetry in the outer membrane by retrograde trafficking of phospholipids from the outer membrane to the inner membrane. Responsible for energy coupling to the transport system. From Escherichia coli (strain K12).
   1145..1924    +  CDS            mlaE: MLAE_ECOLI - Also known as yrbE. Experimental evidence at protein level: Swiss-Prot protein existence level 1. Part of the ABC transporter complex MlaFEDB, which is involved in a phospholipid transport pathway that maintains lipid asymmetry in the outer membrane by retrograde trafficking of phospholipids from the outer membrane to the inner membrane. Probably responsible for the translocation of the substrate across the membrane. From Escherichia coli (strain K12).
   1986..2534    +  CDS            mlaD: MLAD_ECOLI - Also known as yrbD. Experimental evidence at protein level: Swiss-Prot protein existence level 1. Part of the ABC transporter complex MlaFEDB, which is involved in a phospholipid transport pathway that maintains lipid asymmetry in the outer membrane by retrograde trafficking of phospholipids from the outer membrane to the inner membrane (PubMed:19383799, PubMed:27529189). MlaD functions in substrate binding with strong affinity for phospholipids and modulates ATP hydrolytic activity of the complex (PubMed:27529189). From Escherichia coli (strain K12).
   2556..3188    +  CDS            mlaC (sequence withheld): MLAC_ECOLI - Also known as yrbC. Experimental evidence at protein level: Swiss-Prot protein existence level 1. Involved in a phospholipid transport pathway that maintains lipid asymmetry in the outer membrane by retrograde trafficking of phospholipids from the outer membrane to the inner membrane. May transfer phospholipid across the periplasmic space and deliver it to the MlaFEDB complex at the inner membrane. From Escherichia coli (strain K12).
   3191..3481    +  CDS            mlaB: MLAB_ECOLI - Also known as yrbB. Experimental evidence at protein level: Swiss-Prot protein existence level 1. Part of the ABC transporter complex MlaFEDB, which is involved in a phospholipid transport pathway that maintains lipid asymmetry in the outer membrane by retrograde trafficking of phospholipids from the outer membrane to the inner membrane (PubMed:19383799, PubMed:27529189). MlaB plays critical roles in both the assembly and activity of the complex. May act by modulating MlaF structure and stability (PubMed:27529189). From Escherichia coli (strain K12).
   3647..3762    +  ncRNA          5S rRNA: Accession: RF00001 - 5S ribosomal RNA
   3766..3852    +  terminator     rrnB T1 terminator: Escherichia coli rrnB; transcription terminator T1 from the E. coli rrnB gene
   3944..3971    +  terminator     rrnB T2 terminator: transcription terminator T2 from the E. coli rrnB gene
   3990..4081    +  promoter       AmpR promoter: bla
   4082..4942    +  CDS            AmpR: β-lactamase; bla; confers resistance to ampicillin, carbenicillin, and related antibiotics
   4984..5364    +  rep_origin     M13 ori (sequence partly withheld): M13 bacteriophage origin of replication; arrow indicates direction of (+) strand synthesis
   5550..6137    +  rep_origin     ori: high-copy-number ColE1/pMB1/pBR322/pUC origin of replication
   6323..6374    -  misc_feature   bom (fragment): basis of mobility region from pBR322
   6490..6529    -  CDS            rop (fragment): Rop protein, which maintains plasmids at low copy number; rop
   6530..6715    -  CDS            TcR (fragment): tetracycline efflux protein; tet; confers resistance to tetracycline
   6725..6743    +  promoter       tet promoter (fragment): E. coli promoter for tetracycline efflux protein gene
   6833..7711    -  CDS            araC: L-arabinose regulatory protein; araC
