[The description below was written by a language model from this plasmid's Addgene catalogue record and pLannotate feature annotations shown in this document.]
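Description:
pBEL2095 is a bacterial expression plasmid built on the pBAD-His backbone that carries the E. coli mlaFEDCB operon with a single point substitution, K205A, in MlaE. It is a 7.7 kb, ampicillin-selected plasmid that replicates from a ColE1/pMB1-type origin recorded as high copy. It also carries an M13 phage origin, along with nonfunctional remnants of pBR322 (fragments of bom, rop, the tetracycline resistance gene and its promoter) inherited from the backbone.

The five genes, mlaF, mlaE, mlaD, mlaC and mlaB, are arranged in tandem in their native order downstream of the araBAD promoter. The araC regulator is encoded divergently on the opposite strand, so transcription of the operon responds to L-arabinose. The rrnB T1 and T2 terminators, preceded by a 5S rRNA segment from the rrnB region, close the transcription unit. According to the catalogue entry, MlaD carries an N-terminal 6xHis tag. The feature table does not annotate the tag separately, although there is a short unannotated gap between mlaE and mlaD where it would lie. The insert was assembled by Gibson cloning.

MlaFEDB is the inner-membrane ABC transporter of the Mla pathway, which maintains outer-membrane lipid asymmetry through phospholipid trafficking. MlaF is the ATPase, MlaE the probable translocating subunit, MlaD the phospholipid-binding subunit and MlaB an assembly and activity factor, while MlaC is thought to shuttle lipid across the periplasm. The stated purpose is complementation: the plasmid supplies the operon with MlaE K205A to test whether this variant can restore Mla function. It comes from a structural study of substrate-bound MlaFEDB, though the record does not specify the strain or assay used.
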