Addgene plasmid #162143: pBEL2095
Purpose: Complementation plasmid for MlaE K205A
Depositing lab: Gira Bhabha & Damian Ekiert. Depositing organization: NYU Grossman School of Medicine. Publication: Structure of bacterial phospholipid transporter MlaFEDB with substrate bound. Coudray N, Isom GL, MacRae MR, Saiduddin MN, Bhabha G, Ekiert DC. Elife. 2020 Nov 25;9. pii: 62518. doi: 10.7554/eLife.62518. PubMed 33236984.
Backbone
  Vector backbone: pBAD-His
  Vector type: Bacterial Expression
Growth in bacteria
  Bacterial resistance: Ampicillin, 100 μg/mL
  Growth temperature: 37°C
  Growth strain: DH5alpha
  Copy number: High Copy
Gene/Insert
  Gene/Insert name: MlaFEDCB
  Species: E. coli
  Mutation: MlaF-MlaE(K205A)-(6xHis-MlaD)-MlaC-MlaB
  Cloning method: Gibson Cloning
Terms and licenses: Academic/Nonprofit Terms; Industry Terms: Not Available to Industry
Depositor comments: Please visit https://www.biorxiv.org/content/10.1101/2020.06.02.129247v2 for bioRxiv preprint.
How to cite: pBEL2095 was a gift from Gira Bhabha & Damian Ekiert (Addgene plasmid # 162143 ; http://n2t.net/addgene:162143 ; RRID:Addgene_162143)
